>Addgene plasmid #204180 | pRegev_D2 | addgene full sequence | sequence record 405406 | Addgene NGS Result
CCACCTGACGTCGACGGATCGGGAGATCCCAGTGTGGTGGTACTTACTTGTACAGCTCGTCCATGCCGAG
AGTGATCCCGGCGGCGGTCACGAACTCCAGCAGGACCATGTGATCGCGCTTCTCGTTGGGGTCTTTGCTC
AGGGCGGACTGGGTGCTCAGGTAGTGGTTGTCGGGCAGCAGCACGGGGCCGTCGCCGATGGGGGTGTTCT
GCTGGTAGTGGTCGGCGAGCTGCACGCTGCCGTCCTCGATGTTGTGGCGGATCTTGAAGTTCGCCTTGAT
GCCGTTCTTCTGCTTGTCGGCCATGATATAGACGTTGTGGCTGTTGTAGTTGTACTCCAGCTTGTGCCCC
AGGATGTTGCCGTCCTCCTTGAAGTCGATGCCCTTCAGCTCGATGCGGTTCACCAGGGTGTCGCCCTCGA
ACTTCACCTCGGCGCGGGTCTTGTAGTTGCCGTCGTCCTTGAAGAAGATGGTGCGCTCCTGGACGTAGCC
TTCGGGCATGGCGGACTTGAAGAAGTCGTGCTGCTTCATGTGGTCGGGGTAGCGGCTGAAGCACTGCACG
CCGTAGGTCAGGGTGGTCACGAGGGTGGGCCAGGGCACGGGCAGCTTGCCGGTGGTGCAGATGAACTTCA
GGGTCAGCTTGCCGTAGGTGGCATCGCCCTCGCCCTCGCCAGACACGCTGAACTTGTGGCCGTTTACGTC
GCCGTCCAGCTCGACCAGGATGGGCACCACCCCGGTGAACAGCTCCTCGCCCTTGCTCACCATGGTGGCC
TCACGACACCTGAAATGGAAGAAAAAAACTTTGAACCACTGTCTGAGGCTTGAGAATGAACCAAGATCCA
AACTCAAAAAGGGCAAATTCCAAGGAGAATTACATCAAGTGCCAAGCTGGCCTAACTTCAGTCTCCACCC
ACTCAGTGTGGGGAAACTCCATCGCATAAAACCCCTCCCCCCAACCTAAAGACGACGTACTCCAAAAGCT
CGAGAACTAATCGAGGTGCCTGGACGGCGCCCGGTACTCCGTGGAGTCACATGAAGCGACGGCTGAGGAC
GGAAAGGCCCTTTTCCTTTGTGTGGGTGACTCACCCGCCCGCTCTCCCGAGCGCCGCGTCCTCCATTTTG
AGCTCCCTGCAGCAGGGCCGGGAAGCGGCCATCTTTCCGCTCACGCAACTGGTGCCGACCGGGCCAGCCT
TGCCGCCCAGGGCGGGGCGATACACGGCGGCGCGAGGCCAGGCACCAGAGCAGGCCGGCCAGCTTGAGAC
TACCCCCGTCCGATTCTCGGTGGCCGCGCTCGCAGGCCCCGCCTCGCCGAACATGTGCGCTGGGACGCAC
GGGCCCCGTCGCCGCCCGCGGCCCCAAAAACCGAAATACCAGTGTGCAGATCTTGGCCCGCATTTACAAG
ACTATCTTGCCAGAAAAAAAGCGTCGCAGCAGGTCATCAAAAATTTTAAATGGCTAGAGACTTATCGAAA
GCAGCGAGACAGGCGCGAAGGTGCCACCAGATTCGCACGCGGCGGCCCCAGCGCCCAGGCCAGGCCTCAA
CTCAAGCACGAGGCGAAGGGGCTCCTTAAGCGCAAGGCCTCGAACTCTCCCACCCACTTCCAACCCGAAG
CTCGGGATCAAGAATCACGTACTGCAGCCAGGTGGAAGTAATTCAAGGCACGCAAGGGCCATAACCCGTA
AAGAGGCCAGGCCCGCGGGAACCACACACGGCACTTACCTGTGTTCTGGCGGCAAACCCGTTGCGAAAAA
GAACGTTCACGGCGACTACTGCACTTATATACGGTTCTCCCCCACCCTCGGGAAAAAGGCGGAGCCAGTA
CACGACATCACTTTCCCAGTTTACCCCGCGCCACCTTCTCTAGGCACCGGTTCAATTGCCGACCCCTCCC
CCCAACTTCTCGGGGACTGTGGGCGATGTGCGCTCTGCCCACTGACGGGCACCGGAGCCTACGTAGGAAT
TAATTCGCCAGCACAGTGGTCGAGGTGAGCCCCACGTTCTGCTTCACTCTCCCCATCTCCCCCCCCTCCC
CACCCCCAATTTTGTATTTATTTATTTTTTAATTATTTTGTGCAGCGATGGGGGCGGGGGGGGGGGGGGG
GCGCGCGCCAGGCGGGGCGGGGCGGGGCGAGGGGCGGGGCGGGGCGAGGCGGAGAGGTGCGGCGGCAGCC
AATCAGAGCGGCGCGCTCCGAAAGTTTCCTTTTATGGCGAGGCGGCGGCGGCGGCGGCCCTATAAAAAGC
GAAGCGCGCGGCGGGCGGGAGTCGCTGCGCGCTGCCTTCGCCCCGTGCCCCGCTCCGCCGCCGCCTCGCG
CCGCCCGCCCCGGCTCTGACTGACCGCGTTACTCCCACAGGTGAGCGGGCGGGACGGCCCTTCTCCTCCG
GGCTGTAATTAGCGCTTGGTTTAATGACGGCTTGTTTCTTTTCTGTGGCTGCGTGAAAGCCTTGAGGGGC
TCCGGGAGGGCCCTTTGTGCGGGGGGAGCGGCTCGGGGGGTGCGTGCGTGTGTGTGTGCGTGGGGAGCGC
CGCGTGCGGCTCCGCGCTGCCCGGCGGCTGTGAGCGCTGCGGGCGCGGCGCGGGGCTTTGTGCGCTCCGC
AGTGTGCGCGAGGGGAGCGCGGCCGGGGGCGGTGCCCCGCGGTGCGGGGGGGGCTGCGAGGGGAACAAAG
GCTGCGTGCGGGGTGTGTGCGTGGGGGGGTGAGCAGGGGGTGTGGGCGCGTCGGTCGGGCTGCAACCCCC
CCTGCACCCCCCTCCCCGAGTTGCTGAGCACGGCCCGGCTTCGGGTGCGGGGCTCCGTACGGGGCGTGGC
GCGGGGCTCGCCGTGCCGGGCGGGGGGTGGCGGCAGGTGGGGGTGCCGGGCGGGGCGGGGCCGCCTCGGG
CCGGGGAGGGCTCGGGGGAGGGGCGCGGCGGCCCCCGGAGCGCCGGCGGCTGTCGAGGCGCGGCGAGCCG
CAGCCATTGCCTTTTATGGTAATCGTGCGAGAGGGCGCAGGGACTTCCTTTGTCCCAAATCTGTGCGGAG
CCGAAATCTGGGAGGCGCCGCCGCACCCCCTCTAGCGGGCGCGGGGCGAAGCGGTGCGGCGCCGGCAGGA
AGGAAATGGGCGGGGAGGGCCTTCGTGCGTCGCCGCGCCGCCGTCCCCTTCTCCCTCTCCAGCCTCGGGG
CTGTCCGCGGGGGGACGGCTGCCTTCGGGGGGGACGGGGCAGGGCGGGGTTCGGCTTCTGGCGTGTGACC
GGCGGCTCTAGCGTTTAAACTTAAGCTAATACGACTCACTATAGGGAGCTTGGTACCGCAACCTCAAACA
GACACCATGGTGCACCTGACTCCTGAGGAGAAGTCTGCCGTTACTGCCCTGTGGGGCAAGGTGAACGTGG
ATGAAGTTGGTGGTGAGGCCCTGGGCAGGTTGGTATCAAGGTTACAAGACAGGTTTAAGGAGACCAATAG
AAACTGGGCATATGGAGACAGAGAAGACTCTTGGGTTTCTGATAGGCACTGACTCTCTCTGCCTATGTCT
TTCTCTGCCATCCAGGTTCCGTGGTCCAACACTCCGATTATATCCCTACTCCCGTTATGTGTTAAGACTC
AAGTTCCTCTCTATCCACCAGGTCTGACTATGGGACCCTTGATGTTTTCTTTCCCCTTCTTTTCTATGGT
TAAGTTCATGTCATAGGAAGGGGAGAAGTAACAGGGTACAGTTTAGAATGGGAAACAGACGAATGATTGC
ATCAGTGTGGAAGTCTCAGGATCGTTTTAGTTTCTTTTATTTGCTGTTCATAACAATTGTTTTCTTTTGT
TTAATTCTTGCTTTCTTTTTTTTTCTTCTCCGCAATTTTTACTATTATACTTAATGCCTTAACATTGTGT
ATAACAAAAGGAAATATCTCTGAGATACATTAAGTAACTTAAAAAAAAACTTTACACAGTCTGCCTAGTA
CATTACTATTTGGAATATATGTGTGCTTATTTGCATATTCATAATCTCCCTACTTTATTTTCTTTTATTT
TTAATTGATACATAATCATTATACATATTTATGGGTTAAAGTGTAATGTTTTAATATCGATACACATATT
GACCAAATCAGGGTAATTTTGCATTTGTAATTTTAAAAAATGCTTTCTTCTTTTAATATACTTTTTTGTT
TATCTTATTTCTAATACTTTCCCTAATCTCTTTCTTTCAGGGCAATAATGATACAATGTATCATGCCTCT
TTGCACCATTCTAAAGAATAACAGTGATAATTTCTGGGTTAAGGCAATAGCAATATTTCTGCATATAAAT
ATTTCTGCATATAAATTGTAACTGATGTAAGAGGTTTCATATTGCTAATAGCAGCTACAATCCAGCTACC
ATTCTGCTTTTATTTTATGGTTGGGATAAGGCTGGATTATTCTGAGTCCAAGCTAGGCCCTTTTGCTAAT
CATGTTCATACCTCTTATCTTCCTCCCACAGCTCCTGGGCAACGTGCTGGTCTGTGTGCTGGCCCATCAC
TTTGGCAAAGAATTCACCCCACCAGTGCAGGCTGCCTATCAGAAAGTGGTGGCTGGTGTGGCTAATGCCC
TGGCCCACAAGTATCACTAAGCTCGCTCTAGACTAGACGATTAAATTACATTATAGGGCCCGTTTAAACC
CGCTGATCAGCCTCGACTGTGCCTTCTAGTTGCCAGCCATCTGTTGTTTGCCCCTCCCCCGTGCCTTCCT
TGACCCTGGAAGGTGCCACTCCCACTGTCCTTTCCTAATAAAATGAGGAAATTGCATCGCATTGTCTGAG
TAGGTGTCATTCTATTCTGGGGGGTGGGGTGGGGCAGGACAGCAAGGGGGAGGATTGGGAAGACAATAGC
AGGCATGCTGGGGATGCGGTGGGCTCTATGGCTTCTGAGGCGGAAAGAACCAGCTGGGGCTCTAGGGGGT
ATCCCC
[124 nt withheld, positions 4907-5030]
C
[91 nt withheld, positions 5032-5122]
A
[49 nt withheld, positions 5124-5172]
CCTTTGACGTTGGAGTCCACGTTCTTT
[37 nt withheld, positions 5200-5236]
ACCCTATCTCGGTCTATTCTTTTGATTTATAAGGGATTTTGCCGATTTCGGCCTATTGGTTAAAAAATGA
GCTGATTTAACAAAAATTTAACGCGAATTAATTCTGTGGAATGTGTGTCAGTTAGGGTGTGGAAAGTCCC
CAGGCTCCCCAGCAGGCAGAAGTATGCAAAGCATGCATCTCAATTAGTCAGCAACCAGGTGTGGAAAGTC
CCCAGGCTCCCCAGCAGGCAGAAGTATGCAAAGCATGCATCTCAATTAGTCAGCAACCATAGTCCCGCCC
CTAACTCCGCCCATCCCGCCCCTAACTCCGCCCAGTTCCGCCCATTCTCCGCCCCATGGCTGACTAATTT
TTTTTATTTATGCAGAGGCCGAGGCCGCCTCTGCCTCTGAGCTATTCCAGAAGTAGTGAGGAGGCTTTTT
TGGAGGCCTAGGCTTTTGCAAAAAGCTCCCGGGAGCTTGTATATCCATTTTCGGATCTGATCAGCACGTG
TTGACAATTAATCATCGGCATAGTATATCGGCATAGTATAATACGACAAGGTGAGGAACTAAACCATGGC
CAAGTTGACCAGTGCCGTTCCGGTGCTCACCGCGCGCGACGTCGCCGGAGCGGTCGAGTTCTGGACCGAC
CGGCTCGGGTTCTCCCGGGACTTCGTGGAGGACGACTTCGCCGGTGTGGTCCGGGACGACGTGACCCTGT
TCATCAGCGCGGTCCAGGACCAGGTGGTGCCGGACAACACCCTGGCCTGGGTGTGGGTGCGCGGCCTGGA
CGAGCTGTACGCCGAGTGGTCGGAGGTCGTGTCCACGAACTTCCGGGACGCCTCCGGGCCGGCCATGACC
GAGATCGGCGAGCAGCCGTGGGGGCGGGAGTTCGCCCTGCGCGACCCGGCCGGCAACTGCGTGCACTTCG
TGGCCGAGGAGCAGGACTGACACGTGCTACGAGATTTCGATTCCACCGCCGCCTTCTATGAAAGGTTGGG
CTTCGGAATCGTTTTCCGGGACGCCGGCTGGATGATCCTCCAGCGCGGGGATCTCATGCTGGAGTTCTTC
GCCCACCCCAACTTGTTTATTGCAGCTTATAATGGTTACAAATAAAGCAATAGCATCACAAATTTCACAA
ATAAAGCATTTTTTTCACTGCATTCTAGTTGTGGTTTGTCCAAACTCATCAATGTATCTTATCATGTCTG
TATACCGTCGACCTCTAGCTAGAGCTTGGCGTAATCATGGTCATAGCTGTTTCCTGTGTGAAATTGTTAT
CCGCTCACAATTCCACACAACATACGAGCCGGAAGCATAAAGTGTAAAGCCTGGGGTGCCTAATGAGTGA
GCTAACTCACATTAATTGCGTTGCGCTCACTGCCCGCTTTCCAGTCGGGAAACCTGTCGTGCCAGCTGCA
TTAATGAATCGGCCAACGCGCGGGGAGAGGCGGTTTGCGTATTGGGCGCTCTTCCGCTTCCTCGCTCACT
GACTCGCTGCGCTCGGTCGTTCGGCTGCGGCGAGCGGTATCAGCTCACTCAAAGGCGGTAATACGGTTAT
CCACAGAATCAGGGGATAACGCAGGAAAGAACATGTGAGCAAAAGGCCAGCAAAAGGCCAGGAACCGTAA
AAAGGCCGCGTTGCTGGCGTTTTTCCATAGGCTCCGCCCCCCTGACGAGCATCACAAAAATCGACGCTCA
AGTCAGAGGTGGCGAAACCCGACAGGACTATAAAGATACCAGGCGTTTCCCCCTGGAAGCTCCCTCGTGC
GCTCTCCTGTTCCGACCCTGCCGCTTACCGGATACCTGTCCGCCTTTCTCCCTTCGGGAAGCGTGGCGCT
TTCTCATAGCTCACGCTGTAGGTATCTCAGTTCGGTGTAGGTCGTTCGCTCCAAGCTGGGCTGTGTGCAC
GAACCCCCCGTTCAGCCCGACCGCTGCGCCTTATCCGGTAACTATCGTCTTGAGTCCAACCCGGTAAGAC
ACGACTTATCGCCACTGGCAGCAGCCACTGGTAACAGGATTAGCAGAGCGAGGTATGTAGGCGGTGCTAC
AGAGTTCTTGAAGTGGTGGCCTAACTACGGCTACACTAGAAGAACAGTATTTGGTATCTGCGCTCTGCTG
AAGCCAGTTACCTTCGGAAAAAGAGTTGGTAGCTCTTGATCCGGCAAACAAACCACCGCTGGTAGCGGTG
GTTTTTTTGTTTGCAAGCAGCAGATTACGCGCAGAAAAAAAGGATCTCAAGAAGATCCTTTGATCTTTTC
TACGGGGTCTGACGCTCAGTGGAACGAAAACTCACGTTAAGGGATTTTGGTCATGAGATTATCAAAAAGG
ATCTTCACCTAGATCCTTTTAAATTAAAAATGAAGTTTTAAATCAATCTAAAGTATATATGAGTAAACTT
GGTCTGACAGTTACCAATGCTTAATCAGTGAGGCACCTATCTCAGCGATCTGTCTATTTCGTTCATCCAT
AGTTGCCTGACTCCCCGTCGTGTAGATAACTACGATACGGGAGGGCTTACCATCTGGCCCCAGTGCTGCA
ATGATACCGCGAGACCCACGCTCACCGGCTCCAGATTTATCAGCAATAAACCAGCCAGCCGGAAGGGCCG
AGCGCAGAAGTGGTCCTGCAACTTTATCCGCCTCCATCCAGTCTATTAATTGTTGCCGGGAAGCTAGAGT
AAGTAGTTCGCCAGTTAATAGTTTGCGCAACGTTGTTGCCATTGCTACAGGCATCGTGGTGTCACGCTCG
TCGTTTGGTATGGCTTCATTCAGCTCCGGTTCCCAACGATCAAGGCGAGTTACATGATCCCCCATGTTGT
GCAAAAAAGCGGTTAGCTCCTTCGGTCCTCCGATCGTTGTCAGAAGTAAGTTGGCCGCAGTGTTATCACT
CATGGTTATGGCAGCACTGCATAATTCTCTTACTGTCATGCCATCCGTAAGATGCTTTTCTGTGACTGGT
GAGTACTCAACCAAGTCATTCTGAGAATAGTGTATGCGGCGACCGAGTTGCTCTTGCCCGGCGTCAATAC
GGGATAATACCGCGCCACATAGCAGAACTTTAAAAGTGCTCATCATTGGAAAACGTTCTTCGGGGCGAAA
ACTCTCAAGGATCTTACCGCTGTTGAGATCCAGTTCGATGTAACCCACTCGTGCACCCAACTGATCTTCA
GCATCTTTTACTTTCACCAGCGTTTCTGGGTGAGCAAAAACAGGAAGGCAAAATGCCGCAAAAAAGGGAA
TAAGGGCGACACGGAAATGTTGAATACTCATACTCTTCCTTTTTCAATATTATTGAAGCATTTATCAGGG
TTATTGTCTCATGAGCGGATACATATTTGAATGTATTTAGAAAAATAAACAAATAGGGGTTCCGCGCACA
TTTCCCCGAAAAGTG
Features (pLannotate 1.2.2; 25 found; start..end, strand, type, name):
     44..763     -  CDS            EGFP: the original enhanced GFP (Yang et al., 1996) mammalian codon-optimized
    771..1949    -  promoter       EF-1α promoter: strong constitutive promoter for human elongation factor EF-1α
   1980..2257    +  promoter       chicken β-actin promoter: No description available
   2258..3231    +  intron         chimeric intron: chimera between introns from chicken β-actin and rabbit β-globin
   3247..3265    +  promoter       T7 promoter: promoter for bacteriophage T7 RNA polymerase
   3297..3392    +  CDS            HBB (fragment): HBB_GORGO - Experimental evidence at protein level: Swiss-Prot protein existence level 1. Involved in oxygen transport from the lung to the various peripheral tissues. From Gorilla gorilla gorilla (Western lowland gorilla).
   3393..3479    +  intron         chimeric intron (fragment): chimera between introns from human β-globin and immunoglobulin heavy chain genes
   3598..3680    +  intron         β-globin intron (fragment): internally truncated intron from human β-globin
   4051..4441    +  intron         β-globin intron (fragment): internally truncated intron from human β-globin
   4445..4567    +  CDS            HBB: HBB_COLGU - Experimental evidence at transcript level: Swiss-Prot protein existence level 2. Involved in oxygen transport from the lung to the various peripheral tissues. From Colobus guereza (Mantled guereza) (Eastern black-and-white colobus monkey).
   4637..4861    +  polyA_signal   bGH poly(A) signal: bovine growth hormone polyadenylation signal
   4865..4886    +  promoter       SV40 promoter (fragment): SV40 enhancer and early promoter
   4907..5335    +  rep_origin     f1 ori (sequence partly withheld): f1 bacteriophage origin of replication; arrow indicates direction of (+) strand synthesis
   5349..5678    +  promoter       SV40 promoter: SV40 enhancer and early promoter
   5726..5773    +  promoter       EM7 promoter: synthetic bacterial promoter&nbsp
   5792..6166    +  CDS            BleoR: antibiotic-binding protein; Sh ble from Streptoalloteichus hindustanus; confers resistance to bleomycin, phleomycin, and Zeocin™
   6176..6301    +  CDS            ble (fragment): BLE_KLEPN - Experimental evidence at protein level: Swiss-Prot protein existence level 1. Binding protein with a strong affinity to the bleomycin family of antibiotics. Binds to CL990; an antimitotic-antibiotic compound. From Klebsiella pneumoniae.
   6296..6417    +  polyA_signal   SV40 poly(A) signal: SV40 polyadenylation signal
   6490..6506    -  protein_bind   lac operator: The lac repressor binds to the lac operator to inhibit transcription in E. coli. This inhibition can be relieved by adding lactose or isopropyl-β-D-thiogalactopyranoside (IPTG). lac repressor encoded by lacI
   6514..6544    -  promoter       lac promoter: promoter for the E. coli lac operon
   6559..6580    -  protein_bind   CAP binding site: CAP binding activates transcription in the presence of cAMP. E. coli catabolite activator protein
   6593..6685    -  CDS            lacI (fragment): lac repressor; lacI; The lac repressor binds to the lac operator to inhibit transcription in E. coli. This inhibition can be relieved by adding lactose or isopropyl-β-D-thiogalactopyranoside (IPTG).
   6868..7456    -  rep_origin     ori: high-copy-number ColE1/pMB1/pBR322/pUC origin of replication
   7627..8487    -  CDS            AmpR: β-lactamase; bla; confers resistance to ampicillin, carbenicillin, and related antibiotics
   8488..8592    -  promoter       AmpR promoter: bla
