[The description below was written by a language model from this plasmid's Addgene catalogue record and pLannotate feature annotations shown in this document.]
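Description:
pRegev_D2 is a mammalian expression and synthetic-biology plasmid of about 8.6 kb, built on the pRegev_ExonSkip_LandingPad backbone and carrying a single splicing reporter taken from a larger exon-skipping library. It is propagated in E. coli through a high-copy ColE1/pUC-type origin with ampicillin selection (AmpR under its own bla promoter), and also contains an f1 phage origin. For selection in mammalian cells it carries the Sh ble bleomycin/Zeocin resistance gene, placed behind both an SV40 early promoter and the bacterial EM7 promoter and followed by an SV40 polyadenylation signal.

The payload is a β-globin splicing minigene driven by a truncated CAG promoter, annotated here as the chicken β-actin promoter plus its chimeric intron without a detected CMV enhancer. Downstream of a T7 promoter site, the feature table shows a first HBB exon fragment, β-globin-derived intron segments, a second HBB exon and the bGH polyadenylation signal. The unannotated stretch between the intron fragments presumably corresponds to the synthetic test exon, "Exon D2", which the record describes as containing a long guanine-depleted (G-poor) region and a 61C>G mutation. Inclusion or skipping of this middle exon between the two constitutive globin exons is the readout.

A separate, divergently oriented EF-1α promoter drives EGFP, which would typically mark transfected cells, although the record does not state its role. The construct serves as an individual validation reporter for studying how exon sequence content governs splicing outcome, in work on interpretable machine-learning models of splicing logic.
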