Addgene plasmid #204180: pRegev_D2
Purpose: Single reporter with long guanine depleted (G-poor) region from splicing library.
Depositing lab: Oded Regev. Depositing organization: New York University. Publication: Deciphering RNA splicing logic with interpretable machine learning. Liao SE, Sudarshan M, Regev O. Proc Natl Acad Sci U S A. 2023 Oct 10;120(41):e2221165120. doi: 10.1073/pnas.2221165120. Epub 2023 Oct 5. PubMed 37796983.
Backbone
  Vector backbone: pRegev_ExonSkip_LandingPad
  Backbone manufacturer: Regev Group (NYU)
  Total vector size (bp): 8612
  Vector type: Mammalian Expression, Synthetic Biology
  Selectable markers: Zeocin
Growth in bacteria
  Bacterial resistance: Ampicillin, 100 μg/mL
  Growth temperature: 37°C
  Growth strain: DH5alpha
  Copy number: Unknown
Gene/Insert
  Gene/Insert name: Exon D2 in beta globin splicing minigene
  Species: Synthetic
  Mutation: 61C>G mutation
  Promoter: Truncated CAG
  Cloning method: Gibson Cloning
  Sequencing primers: 5′ T7; 3′ BGH Reverse
Resource information
  A portion of this plasmid was derived from a plasmid made by: Minigene design from Kristen Lynch (SA Smith and KW Lynch, "Cell-based splicing of minigenes." (2014)). Backbone design modified from Georg Seelig (AB Rosenberg et al, "Learning the sequence determinants of alternative splicing from millions of random sequences." (2015)).
Terms and licenses: Academic/Nonprofit Terms; Industry Terms: Not Available to Industry
How to cite: pRegev_D2 was a gift from Oded Regev (Addgene plasmid # 204180 ; http://n2t.net/addgene:204180 ; RRID:Addgene_204180)
