>Addgene plasmid #204180 | pRegev_D2 | depositor partial sequence | sequence record 399125 | Exon D2
GTTCCGTGGTCCAACACTCCGATTATATCCCTACTCCCGTTATGTGTTAAGACTCAAGTTCCTCTCTATC
CACCAG
